>Addgene plasmid #179095 | pRDA_336 | addgene full sequence | sequence record 352532 | Addgene NGS Result
GGAATAGAAGAAGAAGGTGGAGAGAGAGACAGAGACAGATCCATTCGATTAGTGAACGGATCGGCACTGC
GTGCGCCAATTCTGCAGACAAATGGCAGTATTCATCCACAATTTTAAAAGAAAAGGGGGGATTGGGGGGT
ACAGTGCAGGGGAAAGAATAGTAGACATAATAGCAACAGACATACAAACTAAAGAATTACAAAAACAAAT
TACAAAAATTCAAAATTTTCGGGTTTATTACAGGGACAGCAGAGATCCAGTTTGGTTAATTAAGGTACCG
AGGGCCTATTTCCCATGATTCCTTCATATTTGCATATACGATACAAGGCTGTTAGAGAGATAATTAGAAT
TAATTTGACTGTAAACACAAAGATATTAGTACAAAATACGTGACGTAGAAAGTAATAATTTCTTGGGTAG
TTTGCAGTTTTAAAATTATGTTTTAAAATGGACTATCATATGCTTACCGTAACTTGAAAGTATTTCGATT
TCTTGGCTTTATATATCTTGTGGAAAGGACGAAACACCGGAGACGCTTTTTTCGTCTCAGTTTGAGAGCT
AGAAATAGCAAGTTCAAATAAGGCTAGTCCGTTATCAACTTGAAAAAGTGGCACCGAGTCGGTGCGCTCA
CCTATTAGCGGCTAAGGTTTTTTGAATTCGCTAGCTAGGTCTTGAAAGGAGTGGGAATTGGCTCCGGTGC
CCGTCAGTGGGCAGAGCGCACATCGCCCACAGTCCCCGAGAAGTTGGGGGGAGGGGTCGGCAATTGATCC
GGTGCCTAGAGAAGGTGGCGCGGGGTAAACTGGGAAAGTGATGTCGTGTACTGGCTCCGCCTTTTTCCCG
AGGGTGGGGGAGAACCGTATATAAGTGCAGTAGTCGCCGTGAACGTTCTTTTTCGCAACGGGTTTGCCGC
CAGAACACAGGACCGGTGCCACCATGAAACGGACAGCCGACGGAAGCGAGTTCGAGTCACCAAAGAAGAA
GCGGAAAGTCTCCTCAGAGACTGGGCCTGTCGCCGTCGATCCAACCCTGCGCCGCCGGATTGAACCTCAC
GAGTTTGAAGTGTTCTTTGACCCCCGGGAGCTGAGAAAGGAGACATGCCTGCTGTACGAGATCAACTGGG
GAGGCAGGCACTCCATCTGGAGGCACACCTCTCAGAACACAAATAAGCACGTGGAGGTGAACTTCATCGA
GAAGTTTACCACAGAGCGGTACTTCTGCCCCAATACCAGATGTAGCATCACATGGTTTCTGAGCTGGTCC
CCTTGCGGAGAGTGTAGCAGGGCCATCACCGAGTTCCTGTCCAGATATCCACACGTGACACTGTTTATCT
ACATCGCCAGGCTGTATCACCACGCAGACCCAAGGAATAGGCAGGGCCTGCGCGATCTGATCAGCTCCGG
CGTGACCATCCAGATCATGACAGAGCAGGAGTCCGGCTACTGCTGGCGGAACTTCGTGAATTATTCTCCT
AGCAACGAGGCCCACTGGCCTAGGTACCCACACCTGTGGGTGCGCCTGTACGTGCTGGAGCTGTATTGCA
TCATCCTGGGCCTGCCCCCTTGTCTGAATATCCTGCGGAGAAAGCAGCCCCAGCTGACCTTCTTTACAAT
CGCCCTGCAGTCTTGTCACTATCAGAGGCTGCCACCCCACATCCTGTGGGCCACAGGCCTGAAGTCTGGA
GGATCTAGCGGAGGATCCTCTGGCAGCGAGACACCAGGAACAAGCGAGTCAGCAACACCAGAGAGCAGTG
GCGGCAGCAGCGGCGGCAGCGACAAGAAGTACAGCATCGGCCTGGCCATCGGCACCAACTCTGTGGGCTG
GGCCGTGATCACCGACGAGTACAAGGTGCCCAGCAAGAAATTCAAGGTGCTGGGCAACACCGACCGGCAC
AGCATCAAGAAGAACCTGATCGGAGCCCTGCTGTTCGACAGCGGCGAAACAGCCGAGGCCACCCGGCTGA
AGAGAACCGCCAGAAGAAGATACACCAGACGGAAGAACCGGATCTGCTATCTGCAAGAGATCTTCAGCAA
CGAGATGGCCAAGGTGGACGACAGCTTCTTCCACAGACTGGAAGAGTCCTTCCTGGTGGAAGAGGATAAG
AAGCACGAGCGGCACCCCATCTTCGGCAACATCGTGGACGAGGTGGCCTACCACGAGAAGTACCCCACCA
TCTACCACCTGAGAAAGAAACTGGTGGACAGCACCGACAAGGCCGACCTGCGGCTGATCTATCTGGCCCT
GGCCCACATGATCAAGTTCCGGGGCCACTTCCTGATCGAGGGCGACCTGAACCCCGACAACAGCGACGTG
GACAAGCTGTTCATCCAGCTGGTGCAGACCTACAACCAGCTGTTCGAGGAAAACCCCATCAACGCCAGCG
GCGTGGACGCCAAGGCCATCCTGTCTGCCAGACTGAGCAAGAGCAGACGGCTGGAAAATCTGATCGCCCA
GCTGCCCGGCGAGAAGAAGAATGGCCTGTTCGGAAACCTGATTGCCCTGAGCCTGGGCCTGACCCCCAAC
TTCAAGAGCAACTTCGACCTGGCCGAGGATGCCAAACTGCAGCTGAGCAAGGACACCTACGACGACGACC
TGGACAACCTGCTGGCCCAGATCGGCGACCAGTACGCCGACCTGTTTCTGGCCGCCAAGAACCTGTCCGA
CGCCATCCTGCTGAGCGACATCCTGAGAGTGAACACCGAGATCACCAAGGCCCCCCTGAGCGCCTCTATG
ATCAAGAGATACGACGAGCACCACCAGGACCTGACCCTGCTGAAAGCTCTCGTGCGGCAGCAGCTGCCTG
AGAAGTACAAAGAGATTTTCTTCGACCAGAGCAAGAACGGCTACGCCGGCTACATTGACGGCGGAGCCAG
CCAGGAAGAGTTCTACAAGTTCATCAAGCCCATCCTGGAAAAGATGGACGGCACCGAGGAACTGCTCGTG
AAGCTGAACAGAGAGGACCTGCTGCGGAAGCAGCGGACCTTCGACAACGGCAGCATCCCCCACCAGATCC
ACCTGGGAGAGCTGCACGCCATTCTGCGGCGGCAGGAAGATTTTTACCCATTCCTGAAGGACAACCGGGA
AAAGATCGAGAAGATCCTGACCTTCCGCATCCCCTACTACGTGGGCCCTCTGGCCAGGGGAAACAGCAGA
TTCGCCTGGATGACCAGAAAGAGCGAGGAAACCATCACCCCCTGGAACTTCGAGGAAGTGGTGGACAAGG
GCGCTTCCGCCCAGAGCTTCATCGAGCGGATGACCAACTTCGATAAGAACCTGCCCAACGAGAAGGTGCT
GCCCAAGCACAGCCTGCTGTACGAGTACTTCACCGTGTATAACGAGCTGACCAAAGTGAAATACGTGACC
GAGGGAATGAGAAAGCCCGCCTTCCTGAGCGGCGAGCAGAAAAAGGCCATCGTGGACCTGCTGTTCAAGA
CCAACCGGAAAGTGACCGTGAAGCAGCTGAAAGAGGACTACTTCAAGAAAATCGAGTGCTTCGACTCCGT
GGAAATCTCCGGCGTGGAAGATCGGTTCAACGCCTCCCTGGGCACATACCACGATCTGCTGAAAATTATC
AAGGACAAGGACTTCCTGGACAATGAGGAAAACGAGGACATTCTGGAAGATATCGTGCTGACCCTGACAC
TGTTTGAGGACAGAGAGATGATCGAGGAACGGCTGAAAACCTATGCCCACCTGTTCGACGACAAAGTGAT
GAAGCAGCTGAAGCGGCGGAGATACACCGGCTGGGGCAGGCTGAGCCGGAAGCTGATCAACGGCATCCGG
GACAAGCAGTCCGGCAAGACAATCCTGGATTTCCTGAAGTCCGACGGCTTCGCCAACAGAAACTTCATGC
AGCTGATCCACGACGACAGCCTGACCTTTAAAGAGGACATCCAGAAAGCCCAGGTGTCCGGCCAGGGCGA
TAGCCTGCACGAGCACATTGCCAATCTGGCCGGCAGCCCCGCCATTAAGAAGGGCATCCTGCAGACAGTG
AAGGTGGTGGACGAGCTCGTGAAAGTGATGGGCCGGCACAAGCCCGAGAACATCGTGATCGAAATGGCCA
GAGAGAACCAGACCACCCAGAAGGGACAGAAGAACAGCCGCGAGAGAATGAAGCGGATCGAAGAGGGCAT
CAAAGAGCTGGGCAGCCAGATCCTGAAAGAACACCCCGTGGAAAACACCCAGCTGCAGAACGAGAAGCTG
TACCTGTACTACCTGCAGAATGGGCGGGATATGTACGTGGACCAGGAACTGGACATCAACCGGCTGTCCG
ACTACGATGTGGACCATATCGTGCCTCAGAGCTTTCTGAAGGACGACTCCATCGACAACAAGGTGCTGAC
CAGAAGCGACAAGAACCGGGGCAAGAGCGACAACGTGCCCTCCGAAGAGGTCGTGAAGAAGATGAAGAAC
TACTGGCGGCAGCTGCTGAACGCCAAGCTGATTACCCAGAGAAAGTTCGACAATCTGACCAAGGCCGAGA
GAGGCGGCCTGAGCGAACTGGATAAGGCCGGCTTCATCAAGAGACAGCTGGTGGAAACCCGGCAGATCAC
AAAGCACGTGGCACAGATCCTGGACTCCCGGATGAACACTAAGTACGACGAGAATGACAAGCTGATCCGG
GAAGTGAAAGTGATCACCCTGAAGTCCAAGCTGGTGTCCGATTTCCGGAAGGATTTCCAGTTTTACAAAG
TGCGCGAGATCAACAACTACCACCACGCCCACGACGCCTACCTGAACGCCGTCGTGGGAACCGCCCTGAT
CAAAAAGTACCCTAAGCTGGAAAGCGAGTTCGTGTACGGCGACTACAAGGTGTACGACGTGCGGAAGATG
ATCGCCAAGAGCGAGCAGGAAATCGGCAAGGCTACCGCCAAGTACTTCTTCTACAGCAACATCATGAACT
TTTTCAAGACCGAGATTACCCTGGCCAACGGCGAGATCCGGAAGCGGCCTCTGATCGAGACAAACGGCGA
AACCGGGGAGATCGTGTGGGATAAGGGCCGGGATTTTGCCACCGTGCGGAAAGTGCTGAGCATGCCCCAA
GTGAATATCGTGAAAAAGACCGAGGTGCAGACAGGCGGCTTCAGCAAAGAGTCTATCCGGCCCAAGAGGA
ACAGCGATAAGCTGATCGCCAGAAAGAAGGACTGGGACCCTAAGAAGTACGGCGGCTTCGTGAGCCCCAC
CGTGGCCTATTCTGTGCTGGTGGTGGCCAAAGTGGAAAAGGGCAAGTCCAAGAAACTGAAGAGTGTGAAA
GAGCTGCTGGGGATCACCATCATGGAAAGAAGCAGCTTCGAGAAGAATCCCATCGACTTTCTGGAAGCCA
AGGGCTACAAAGAAGTGAAAAAGGACCTGATCATCAAGCTGCCTAAGTACTCCCTGTTCGAGCTGGAAAA
CGGCCGGAAGAGAATGCTGGCCTCTGCCCGGTTCCTGCAGAAGGGAAACGAACTGGCCCTGCCCTCCAAA
TATGTGAACTTCCTGTACCTGGCCAGCCACTATGAGAAGCTGAAGGGCTCCCCCGAGGATAATGAGCAGA
AACAGCTGTTTGTGGAACAGCACAAGCACTACCTGGACGAGATCATCGAGCAGATCAGCGAGTTCTCCAA
GAGAGTGATCCTGGCCGACGCTAATCTGGACAAAGTGCTGTCCGCCTACAACAAGCACCGGGATAAGCCC
ATCAGAGAGCAGGCCGAGAATATCATCCACCTGTTTACCCTGACCAATCTGGGAGCCCCTCGGGCCTTCA
AGTACTTTGACACCACCATCGACCGGAAGGTGTACCGGAGCACCAAAGAGGTGCTGGACGCCACCCTGAT
CCACCAGAGCATCACCGGCCTGTACGAGACACGGATCGACCTGTCTCAGCTGGGAGGTGACAGCGGCGGG
AGCGGCGGGAGCGGGGGGAGCACTAATCTGAGCGACATCATTGAGAAGGAGACTGGGAAACAGCTGGTCA
TTCAGGAGTCCATCCTGATGCTGCCTGAGGAGGTGGAGGAAGTGATCGGCAACAAGCCAGAGTCTGACAT
CCTGGTGCACACCGCCTACGACGAGTCCACAGATGAGAATGTGATGCTGCTGACCTCTGACGCCCCCGAG
TATAAGCCTTGGGCCCTGGTCATCCAGGATTCTAACGGCGAGAATAAGATCAAGATGCTGAGCGGAGGCT
CCAAAAGAACCGCCGACGGCAGCGAGTTCGAGCCCAAGAAGAAGAGGAAAGTCAGCGCTGGCGCAACAAA
CTTCTCTCTGCTGAAACAAGCCGGAGATGTCGAAGAGAATCCTGGACCGACCGAGTACAAGCCCACGGTG
CGCCTCGCCACCCGCGACGACGTCCCCAGGGCCGTACGCACCCTCGCCGCCGCGTTCGCCGACTACCCCG
CCACGCGCCACACCGTCGATCCGGACCGCCACATCGAGCGGGTCACCGAGCTGCAAGAACTCTTCCTCAC
GCGCGTCGGGCTCGACATCGGCAAGGTGTGGGTCGCGGACGACGGCGCCGCGGTGGCGGTCTGGACCACG
CCGGAGAGCGTCGAAGCGGGGGCGGTGTTCGCCGAGATCGGCCCGCGCATGGCCGAGTTGAGCGGTTCCC
GGCTGGCCGCGCAGCAACAGATGGAAGGCCTCCTGGCGCCGCACCGGCCCAAGGAGCCCGCGTGGTTCCT
GGCCACCGTCGGAGTCTCGCCCGACCACCAGGGCAAGGGTCTGGGCAGCGCCGTCGTGCTCCCCGGAGTG
GAGGCGGCCGAGCGCGCCGGGGTGCCCGCCTTCCTGGAGACCTCCGCGCCCCGCAACCTCCCCTTCTACG
AGCGGCTCGGCTTCACCGTCACCGCCGACGTCGAGGTGCCCGAAGGACCGCGCACCTGGTGCATGACCCG
CAAGCCCGGTGCCTGAACGCGTTAAGTCGACAATCAACCTCTGGATTACAAAATTTGTGAAAGATTGACT
GGTATTCTTAACTATGTTGCTCCTTTTACGCTATGTGGATACGCTGCTTTAATGCCTTTGTATCATGCTA
TTGCTTCCCGTATGGCTTTCATTTTCTCCTCCTTGTATAAATCCTGGTTGCTGTCTCTTTATGAGGAGTT
GTGGCCCGTTGTCAGGCAACGTGGCGTGGTGTGCACTGTGTTTGCTGACGCAACCCCCACTGGTTGGGGC
ATTGCCACCACCTGTCAGCTCCTTTCCGGGACTTTCGCTTTCCCCCTCCCTATTGCCACGGCGGAACTCA
TCGCCGCCTGCCTTGCCCGCTGCTGGACAGGGGCTCGGCTGTTGGGCACTGACAATTCCGTGGTGTTGTC
GGGGAAATCATCGTCCTTTCCTTGGCTGCTCGCCTGTGTTGCCACCTGGATTCTGCGCGGGACGTCCTTC
TGCTACGTCCCTTCGGCCCTCAATCCAGCGGACCTTCCTTCCCGCGGCCTGCTGCCGGCTCTGCGGCCTC
TTCCGCGTCTTCGCCTTCGCCCTCAGACGAGTCGGATCTCCCTTTGGGCCGCCTCCCCGCGTCGACTTTA
AGACCAATGACTTACAAGGCAGCTGTAGATCTTAGCCACTTTTTAAAAGAAAAGGGGGGACTGGAAGGGC
TAATTCACTCCCAACGAAGACAAGATCTGCTTTTTGCTTGTACTGGGTCTCTCTGGTTAGACCAGATCTG
AGCCTGGGAGCTCTCTGGCTAACTAGGGAACCCACTGCTTAAGCCTCAATAAAGCTTGCCTTGAGTGCTT
CAAGTAGTGTGTGCCCGTCTGTTGTGTGACTCTGGTAACTAGAGATCCCTCAGACCCTTTTAGTCAGTGT
GGAAAATCTCTAGCAGGGCCCGTTTAAACCCGCTGATCAGCCTCGACTGTGCCTTCTAGTTGCCAGCCAT
CTGTTGTTTGCCCCTCCCCCGTGCCTTCCTTGACCCTGGAAGGTGCCACTCCCACTGTCCTTTCCTAATA
AAATGAGGAAATTGCATCGCATTGTCTGAGTAGGTGTCATTCTATTCTGGGGGGTGGGGTGGGGCAGGAC
AGCAAGGGGGAGGATTGGGAAGACAATAGCAGGCATGCTGGGGATGCGGTGGGCTCTATGGCTTCTGAGG
CGGAAAGAACCAGCTGGGGCTCTAGGGGGTATCCCC
[124 nt withheld, positions 8087-8210]
C
[91 nt withheld, positions 8212-8302]
A
[49 nt withheld, positions 8304-8352]
CCTTTGACGTTGGAGTCCACGTTCTTT
[37 nt withheld, positions 8380-8416]
ACCCTATCTCGGTCTATTCTTTTGATTTATAAGGGATTTTGCCGATTTCGGCCTATTGGTTAAAAAATGA
GCTGATTTAACAAAAATTTAACGCGAATTAATTCTGTGGAATGTGTGTCAGTTAGGGTGTGGAAAGTCCC
CAGGCTCCCCAGCAGGCAGAAGTATGCAAAGCATGCATCTCAATTAGTCAGCAACCAGGTGTGGAAAGTC
CCCAGGCTCCCCAGCAGGCAGAAGTATGCAAAGCATGCATCTCAATTAGTCAGCAACCATAGTCCCGCCC
CTAACTCCGCCCATCCCGCCCCTAACTCCGCCCAGTTCCGCCCATTCTCCGCCCCATGGCTGACTAATTT
TTTTTATTTATGCAGAGGCCGAGGCCGCCTCTGCCTCTGAGCTATTCCAGAAGTAGTGAGGAGGCTTTTT
TGGAGGCCTAGGCTTTTGCAAAAAGCTCCCGGGAGCTTGTATATCCATTTTCGGATCTGATCAGCACGTG
TTGACAATTAATCATCGGCATAGTATATCGGCATAGTATAATACGACAAGGTGAGGAACTAAACCATGGC
CAAGTTGACCAGTGCCGTTCCGGTGCTCACCGCGCGCGACGTCGCCGGAGCGGTCGAGTTCTGGACCGAC
CGGCTCGGGTTCTCCCGGGACTTCGTGGAGGACGACTTCGCCGGTGTGGTCCGGGACGACGTGACCCTGT
TCATCAGCGCGGTCCAGGACCAGGTGGTGCCGGACAACACCCTGGCCTGGGTGTGGGTGCGCGGCCTGGA
CGAGCTGTACGCCGAGTGGTCGGAGGTCGTGTCCACGAACTTCCGGGACGCCTCCGGGCCGGCCATGACC
GAGATCGGCGAGCAGCCGTGGGGGCGGGAGTTCGCCCTGCGCGACCCGGCCGGCAACTGCGTGCACTTCG
TGGCCGAGGAGCAGGACTGACACGTGCTACGAGATTTCGATTCCACCGCCGCCTTCTATGAAAGGTTGGG
CTTCGGAATCGTTTTCCGGGACGCCGGCTGGATGATCCTCCAGCGCGGGGATCTCATGCTGGAGTTCTTC
GCCCACCCCAACTTGTTTATTGCAGCTTATAATGGTTACAAATAAAGCAATAGCATCACAAATTTCACAA
ATAAAGCATTTTTTTCACTGCATTCTAGTTGTGGTTTGTCCAAACTCATCAATGTATCTTATCATGTCTG
TATACCGTCGACCTCTAGCTAGAGCTTGGCGTAATCATGGTCATAGCTGTTTCCTGTGTGAAATTGTTAT
CCGCTCACAATTCCACACAACATACGAGCCGGAAGCATAAAGTGTAAAGCCTGGGGTGCCTAATGAGTGA
GCTAACTCACATTAATTGCGTTGCGCTCACTGCCCGCTTTCCAGTCGGGAAACCTGTCGTGCCAGCTGCA
TTAATGAATCGGCCAACGCGCGGGGAGAGGCGGTTTGCGTATTGGGCGCTCTTCCGCTTCCTCGCTCACT
GACTCGCTGCGCTCGGTCGTTCGGCTGCGGCGAGCGGTATCAGCTCACTCAAAGGCGGTAATACGGTTAT
CCACAGAATCAGGGGATAACGCAGGAAAGAACATGTGAGCAAAAGGCCAGCAAAAGGCCAGGAACCGTAA
AAAGGCCGCGTTGCTGGCGTTTTTCCATAGGCTCCGCCCCCCTGACGAGCATCACAAAAATCGACGCTCA
AGTCAGAGGTGGCGAAACCCGACAGGACTATAAAGATACCAGGCGTTTCCCCCTGGAAGCTCCCTCGTGC
GCTCTCCTGTTCCGACCCTGCCGCTTACCGGATACCTGTCCGCCTTTCTCCCTTCGGGAAGCGTGGCGCT
TTCTCATAGCTCACGCTGTAGGTATCTCAGTTCGGTGTAGGTCGTTCGCTCCAAGCTGGGCTGTGTGCAC
GAACCCCCCGTTCAGCCCGACCGCTGCGCCTTATCCGGTAACTATCGTCTTGAGTCCAACCCGGTAAGAC
ACGACTTATCGCCACTGGCAGCAGCCACTGGTAACAGGATTAGCAGAGCGAGGTATGTAGGCGGTGCTAC
AGAGTTCTTGAAGTGGTGGCCTAACTACGGCTACACTAGAAGAACAGTATTTGGTATCTGCGCTCTGCTG
AAGCCAGTTACCTTCGGAAAAAGAGTTGGTAGCTCTTGATCCGGCAAACAAACCACCGCTGGTAGCGGTG
GTTTTTTTGTTTGCAAGCAGCAGATTACGCGCAGAAAAAAAGGATCTCAAGAAGATCCTTTGATCTTTTC
TACGGGGTCTGACGCTCAGTGGAACGAAAACTCACGTTAAGGGATTTTGGTCATGAGATTATCAAAAAGG
ATCTTCACCTAGATCCTTTTAAATTAAAAATGAAGTTTTAAATCAATCTAAAGTATATATGAGTAAACTT
GGTCTGACAGTTACCAATGCTTAATCAGTGAGGCACCTATCTCAGCGATCTGTCTATTTCGTTCATCCAT
AGTTGCCTGACTCCCCGTCGTGTAGATAACTACGATACGGGAGGGCTTACCATCTGGCCCCAGTGCTGCA
ATGATACCGCGAGACCCACGCTCACCGGCTCCAGATTTATCAGCAATAAACCAGCCAGCCGGAAGGGCCG
AGCGCAGAAGTGGTCCTGCAACTTTATCCGCCTCCATCCAGTCTATTAATTGTTGCCGGGAAGCTAGAGT
AAGTAGTTCGCCAGTTAATAGTTTGCGCAACGTTGTTGCCATTGCTACAGGCATCGTGGTGTCACGCTCG
TCGTTTGGTATGGCTTCATTCAGCTCCGGTTCCCAACGATCAAGGCGAGTTACATGATCCCCCATGTTGT
GCAAAAAAGCGGTTAGCTCCTTCGGTCCTCCGATCGTTGTCAGAAGTAAGTTGGCCGCAGTGTTATCACT
CATGGTTATGGCAGCACTGCATAATTCTCTTACTGTCATGCCATCCGTAAGATGCTTTTCTGTGACTGGT
GAGTACTCAACCAAGTCATTCTGAGAATAGTGTATGCGGCGACCGAGTTGCTCTTGCCCGGCGTCAATAC
GGGATAATACCGCGCCACATAGCAGAACTTTAAAAGTGCTCATCATTGGAAAACGTTCTTCGGGGCGAAA
ACTCTCAAGGATCTTACCGCTGTTGAGATCCAGTTCGATGTAACCCACTCGTGCACCCAACTGATCTTCA
GCATCTTTTACTTTCACCAGCGTTTCTGGGTGAGCAAAAACAGGAAGGCAAAATGCCGCAAAAAAGGGAA
TAAGGGCGACACGGAAATGTTGAATACTCATACTCTTCCTTTTTCAATATTATTGAAGCATTTATCAGGG
TTATTGTCTCATGAGCGGATACATATTTGAATGTATTTAGAAAAATAAACAAATAGGGGTTCCGCGCACA
TTTCCCCGAAAAGTGCCACCTGACGTCGACGGATCGGGAGATCTCCCGATCCCCTATGGTGCACTCTCAG
TACAATCTGCTCTGATGCCGCATAGTTAAGCCAGTATCTGCTCCCTGCTTGTGTGTTGGAGGTCGCTGAG
TAGTGCGCGAGCAAAATTTAAGCTACAACAAGGCAAGGCTTGACCGACAATTGCATGAAGAATCTGCTTA
GGGTTAGGCGTTTTGCGCTGCTTCGCGATGTACGGGCCAGATATACGCGTTGACATTGATTATTGACTAG
TTATTAATAGTAATCAATTACGGGGTCATTAGTTCATAGCCCATATATGGAGTTCCGCGTTACATAACTT
ACGGTAAATGGCCCGCCTGGCTGACCGCCCAACGACCCCCGCCCATTGACGTCAATAATGACGTATGTTC
CCATAGTAACGCCAATAGGGACTTTCCATTGACGTCAATGGGTGGAGTATTTACGGTAAACTGCCCACTT
GGCAGTACATCAAGTGTATCATATGCCAAGTACGCCCCCTATTGACGTCAATGACGGTAAATGGCCCGCC
TGGCATTATGCCCAGTACATGACCTTATGGGACTTTCCTACTTGGCAGTACATCTACGTATTAGTCATCG
CTATTACCATGGTGATGCGGTTTTGGCAGTACATCAATGGGCGTGGATAGCGGTTTGACTCACGGGGATT
TCCAAGTCTCCACCCCATTGACGTCAATGGGAGTTTGTTTTGGCACCAAAATCAACGGGACTTTCCAAAA
TGTCGTAACAACTCCGCCCCATTGACGCAAATGGGCGGTAGGCGTGTACGGTGGGAGGTCTATATAAGCA
GCGCGTTTTGCCTGTACTGGGTCTCTCTGGTTAGACCAGATCTGAGCCTGGGAGCTCTCTGGCTAACTAG
GGAACCCACTGCTTAAGCCTCAATAAAGCTTGCCTTGAGTGCTTCAAGTAGTGTGTGCCCGTCTGTTGTG
TGACTCTGGTAACTAGAGATCCCTCAGACCCTTTTAGTCAGTGTGGAAAATCTCTAGCAGTGGCGCCCGA
ACAGGGACTTGAAAGCGAAAGGGAAACCAGAGGAGCTCTCTCGACGCAGGACTCGGCTTGCTGAAGCGCG
CACGGCAAGAGGCGAGGGGCGGCGACTGGTGAGTACGCCAAAAATTTTGACTAGCGGAGGCTAGAAGGAG
AGAGATGGGTGCGAGAGCGTCAGTATTAAGCGGGGGAGAATTAGATCGCGATGGGAAAAAATTCGGTTAA
GGCCAGGGGGAAAGAAAAAATATAAATTAAAACATATAGTATGGGCAAGCAGGGAGCTAGAACGATTCGC
AGTTAATCCTGGCCTGTTAGAAACATCAGAAGGCTGTAGACAAATACTGGGACAGCTACAACCATCCCTT
CAGACAGGATCAGAAGAACTTAGATCATTATATAATACAGTAGCAACCCTCTATTGTGTGCATCAAAGGA
TAGAGATAAAAGACACCAAGGAAGCTTTAGACAAGATAGAGGAAGAGCAAAACAAAAGTAAGACCACCGC
ACAGCAAGCGGCCGCTGATCTTCAGACCTGGAGGAGGAGATATGAGGGACAATTGGAGAAGTGAATTATA
TAAATATAAAGTAGTAAAAATTGAACCATTAGGAGTAGCACCCACCAAGGCAAAGAGAAGAGTGGTGCAG
AGAGAAAAAAGAGCAGTGGGAATAGGAGCTTTGTTCCTTGGGTTCTTGGGAGCAGCAGGAAGCACTATGG
GCGCAGCGTCAATGACGCTGACGGTACAGGCCAGACAATTATTGTCTGGTATAGTGCAGCAGCAGAACAA
TTTGCTGAGGGCTATTGAGGCGCAACAGCATCTGTTGCAACTCACAGTCTGGGGCATCAAGCAGCTCCAG
GCAAGAATCCTGGCTGTGGAAAGATACCTAAAGGATCAACAGCTCCTGGGGATTTGGGGTTGCTCTGGAA
AACTCATTTGCACCACTGCTGTGCCTTGGAATGCTAGTTGGAGTAATAAATCTCTGGAACAGATTTGGAA
TCACACGACCTGGATGGAGTGGGACAGAGAAATTAACAATTACACAAGCTTAATACACTCCTTAATTGAA
GAATCGCAAAACCAGCAAGAAAAGAATGAACAAGAATTATTGGAATTAGATAAATGGGCAAGTTTGTGGA
ATTGGTTTAACATAACAAATTGGCTGTGGTATATAAAATTATTCATAATGATAGTAGGAGGCTTGGTAGG
TTTAAGAATAGTTTTTGCTGTACTTTCTATAGTGAATAGAGTTAGGCAGGGATATTCACCATTATCGTTT
CAGACCCACCTCCCAACCCCGAGGGGACCCGACAGGCCCGAA
Features (pLannotate 1.2.2; 36 found; start..end, strand, type, name):
    112..229     +  misc_feature   cPPT/CTS: central polypurine tract and central termination sequence of HIV-1
    280..520     +  promoter       U6 promoter: RNA polymerase III promoter for human U6 snRNA
    550..625     +  misc_RNA       gRNA scaffold: guide RNA scaffold for the Streptococcus pyogenes CRISPR/Cas9 system
    665..683     +  CDS            small t antigen (fragment): SV40 (simian virus 40) small t antigen
    709..920     +  promoter       EF-1α core promoter: core promoter for human elongation factor EF-1α
    991..1674    +  CDS            Apobec1: ABEC1_RAT - Experimental evidence at protein level: Swiss-Prot protein existence level 1. Catalytic component of the apolipoprotein B mRNA editing enzyme complex which is responsible for the postranscriptional editing of a CAA codon for Gln to a UAA codon for stop in the APOB mRNA. May also play a role in the epigenetic regulation of gene expression by participating in DNA demethylation. From Rattus norvegicus (Rat).
   1771..3372    +  CDS            dCas9(N): N-terminal portion of catalytically inactive Streptococcus pyogenes dCas9 carrying the D10A mutation (Zetsche et al., 2015)
   3373..5867    +  CDS            Cas9(C) (fragment): C-terminal portion of Streptococcus pyogenes Cas9 (Zetsche et al., 2015)
   5902..6150    +  CDS            UGI: UNGI_BPPB2 - Experimental evidence at protein level: Swiss-Prot protein existence level 1. This protein binds specifically and reversibly to the host uracil-DNA glycosylase, preventing removal of uracil residues from PBS2 DNA by the host uracil-excision repair system. From Bacillus phage PBS2 (Bacteriophage PBS2).
   6279..6876    +  CDS            PuroR (fragment): puromycin N-acetyltransferase; pac from Streptomyces; confers resistance to puromycin
   6892..7480    +  misc_feature   WPRE: woodchuck hepatitis virus posttranscriptional regulatory element
   7531..7550    +  misc_feature   cPPT/CTS (fragment): central polypurine tract and central termination sequence of HIV-1
   7552..7785    +  LTR            3' LTR (ΔU3): self-inactivating 3' long terminal repeat (LTR) from HIV-1
   7817..8041    +  polyA_signal   bGH poly(A) signal: bovine growth hormone polyadenylation signal
   8045..8066    +  promoter       SV40 promoter (fragment): SV40 enhancer and early promoter
   8087..8515    +  rep_origin     f1 ori (sequence partly withheld): f1 bacteriophage origin of replication; arrow indicates direction of (+) strand synthesis
   8529..8858    +  promoter       SV40 promoter: SV40 enhancer and early promoter
   8906..8953    +  promoter       EM7 promoter: synthetic bacterial promoter&nbsp
   8972..9346    +  CDS            BleoR: antibiotic-binding protein; Sh ble from Streptoalloteichus hindustanus; confers resistance to bleomycin, phleomycin, and Zeocin™
   9356..9481    +  CDS            ble (fragment): BLE_KLEPN - Experimental evidence at protein level: Swiss-Prot protein existence level 1. Binding protein with a strong affinity to the bleomycin family of antibiotics. Binds to CL990; an antimitotic-antibiotic compound. From Klebsiella pneumoniae.
   9476..9597    +  polyA_signal   SV40 poly(A) signal: SV40 polyadenylation signal
   9668..9690    -  protein_bind   lac operator (fragment): The lac repressor binds to the lac operator to inhibit transcription in E. coli. This inhibition can be relieved by adding lactose or isopropyl-β-D-thiogalactopyranoside (IPTG). lac repressor encoded by lacI
   9694..9724    -  promoter       lac promoter: promoter for the E. coli lac operon
   9739..9760    -  protein_bind   CAP binding site: CAP binding activates transcription in the presence of cAMP. E. coli catabolite activator protein
   9773..9865    -  CDS            lacI (fragment): lac repressor; lacI; The lac repressor binds to the lac operator to inhibit transcription in E. coli. This inhibition can be relieved by adding lactose or isopropyl-β-D-thiogalactopyranoside (IPTG).
  10048..10636   -  rep_origin     ori: high-copy-number ColE1/pMB1/pBR322/pUC origin of replication
  10807..11667   -  CDS            AmpR: β-lactamase; bla; confers resistance to ampicillin, carbenicillin, and related antibiotics
  11668..11772   -  promoter       AmpR promoter: bla
  11831..11883   -  misc_feature   bom (fragment): basis of mobility region from pBR322
  12038..12417   +  enhancer       CMV enhancer: human cytomegalovirus immediate early enhancer
  12418..12617   +  promoter       CMV promoter: human cytomegalovirus (CMV) immediate early promoter
  12635..12815   +  LTR            5' LTR (truncated): truncated 5' long terminal repeat (LTR) from HIV-1
  12862..12987   +  misc_feature   HIV-1 Ψ: packaging signal of human immunodeficiency virus type 1
  12971..13334   +  CDS            HIV-1 gag (fragment): gag protein from human immunodeficiency virus 1; gag
  13480..13713   +  misc_feature   RRE: The Rev response element (RRE) of HIV-1 allows for Rev-dependent mRNA export from the nucleus to the cytoplasm.
  14090..62      +  CDS            Rev (fragment) (across the origin): human immunodeficiency virus 1 (HIV-1) Rev protein; rev; enhances nuclear export of unspliced and incompletely spliced viral mRNAs
