[The description below was written by a language model from this plasmid's Addgene catalogue record and pLannotate feature annotations shown in this document.]
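Description:
pRDA_336 is a lentiviral CRISPR vector built on the pRDA_256 backbone for expressing a cytosine base editor, BE3.9 made with the Cas9-NG variant of Streptococcus pyogenes Cas9. It is propagated in E. coli as a high-copy plasmid through a ColE1/pUC-type origin with ampicillin selection (AmpR). The backbone also carries an f1 origin and an SV40/EM7-driven bleomycin/Zeocin resistance cassette that lies outside the viral genome.

The transfer region has a third-generation, self-inactivating layout. A CMV enhancer/promoter drives a truncated HIV-1 5' LTR, followed by the Ψ packaging signal, a gag fragment, the RRE for Rev-dependent export and a cPPT/CTS. It ends in a ΔU3 3' LTR followed by a bGH polyadenylation signal. Within this region, a human U6 promoter sits upstream of an S. pyogenes guide RNA scaffold, so a guide can be expressed from the same vector as the editor; the record does not state a specific spacer.

Downstream, an EF-1α core promoter drives the editor open reading frame: rat APOBEC1 deaminase, then Cas9 annotated with the D10A mutation, then the phage PBS2 uracil glycosylase inhibitor (UGI), which blocks excision of the uracil produced by deamination. A puromycin resistance coding sequence follows UGI for selecting transduced mammalian cells; the table does not annotate the element linking it to the editor. A WPRE then enhances transcript expression.

According to the associated publication title, the construct belongs to work benchmarking SpCas9 variants for base editor screens. The NG variant is generally used to relax PAM requirements and so widen the set of targetable sites.
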