Addgene plasmid #179095: pRDA_336
Purpose: BE Cas expression
Depositing lab: John Doench & David Root. Depositing organization: Broad Institute. Publication: Benchmarking of SpCas9 variants enables deeper base editor screens of BRCA1 and BCL2. Sangree AK, Griffith AL, Szegletes ZM, Roy P, DeWeirdt PC, Hegde M, McGee AV, Hanna RE, Doench JG. Nat Commun. 2022 Mar 14;13(1):1318. doi: 10.1038/s41467-022-28884-7. PubMed 35288574.
Backbone
  Vector backbone: pRDA_256
  Vector type: Lentiviral, CRISPR
Growth in bacteria
  Bacterial resistance: Ampicillin, 100 μg/mL
  Growth temperature: 30°C
  Growth strain: NEB Stable
  Copy number: High Copy
Gene/Insert
  Gene/Insert name: BE3.9 (Cas9-NG)
  Species: Synthetic
  Cloning method: Restriction Enzyme; 5′ cloning site Unknown (unknown if destroyed); 3′ cloning site Unknown (unknown if destroyed)
Terms and licenses: Academic/Nonprofit Terms; Industry Terms: Not Available to Industry
How to cite: pRDA_336 was a gift from John Doench & David Root (Addgene plasmid # 179095 ; http://n2t.net/addgene:179095 ; RRID:Addgene_179095)
